Addgene plasmid #50612: pNS4
Purpose: NS module plasmid for Cermak, et al., 2011 TALEN kit
Depositing lab: Daniel Voytas. Depositing organization: University of Minnesota.
Backbone
  Vector backbone: pTC14
  Backbone manufacturer: n/a
  Backbone size w/o insert (bp): 3007
  Total vector size (bp): 3099
  Vector type: Unspecified
Growth in bacteria
  Bacterial resistance: Tetracycline, 10 μg/mL
  Growth temperature: 37°C
  Growth strain: DH5alpha
  Growth instructions: 10mg/L Tet
  Copy number: High Copy
Gene/Insert
  Gene/Insert name: NS4
  Species: Xanthamonas
  Insert size (bp): 92
  Cloning method: Restriction Enzyme; 5′ cloning site XbaII (not destroyed); 3′ cloning site XhoI (not destroyed)
  Sequencing primers: 5′ caagcctgattgggagaaaa
Terms and licenses: Academic/Nonprofit Terms; Industry Terms: Not Available to Industry
Depositor comments: Note: Restriction digests show that this pNS series of plasmids is actually about 2.5kb, not 3.1kb as the sequence-based map below suggests. All important features are present in the plasmid and the construct should function as reported despite this size discrepancy.
How to cite: pNS4 was a gift from Daniel Voytas (Addgene plasmid # 50612 ; http://n2t.net/addgene:50612 ; RRID:Addgene_50612)
