[The description below was written by a language model from this plasmid's Addgene catalogue record and pLannotate feature annotations shown in this document.]
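Description:
pNS4 is a small bacterial module plasmid from a Golden Gate TALEN assembly kit, built on the pTC14 backbone. It carries a 92 bp insert named NS4, of Xanthomonas origin. The insert is a single TAL effector repeat unit whose repeat-variable diresidue is NS. In the kit's naming scheme, the number is generally understood to mark the position the module occupies in an ordered repeat array, although the record does not spell this out. The insert was placed between an XbaI-type site (recorded as "XbaII") and an XhoI site, and both sites remain intact. The automated annotation does not flag the repeat itself, so its exact location on the map is not shown in the feature table.

The plasmid is propagated in E. coli at high copy from a ColE1/pUC-type origin. It is selected with tetracycline through a tetracycline efflux gene driven by its native tet promoter. The other annotated elements are short fragments of lacI, KanR and an RSF origin, a T7 promoter, and the rrnB T1 and T2 terminators. These look like backbone remnants, with the terminators possibly serving as insulating elements, and no expression function is recorded for the module. That fits its role as a donor of a DNA fragment rather than an expression vector.

In use, repeat modules like this one are released and ligated in a defined order with other RVD modules to build custom TAL effector DNA-binding arrays for TALENs. The depositor notes that restriction digests indicate the pNS series is actually about 2.5 kb rather than the 3.1 kb suggested by the sequence-based map. The depositor also states that all important features are present and the plasmid should work as reported.
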