Features (pLannotate 1.2.2; 10 found; start..end, strand, type, name):
      1..54      -  CDS            lacI (fragment): lac repressor; lacI; The lac repressor binds to the lac operator to inhibit transcription in E. coli. This inhibition can be relieved by adding lactose or isopropyl-β-D-thiogalactopyranoside (IPTG).
     56..180     -  rep_origin     RSF ori (fragment): Plasmids containing the RSF 1030 origin of replication can be propagated in E. coli cells that contain additional plasmids with compatible origins.
    196..224     +  promoter       tet promoter: E. coli promoter for tetracycline efflux protein gene
    272..1462    +  CDS            TcR: tetracycline efflux protein; tet; confers resistance to tetracycline
   1560..1634    +  CDS            KanR (fragment): aminoglycoside phosphotransferase; aphA-3; confers resistance to kanamycin
   1637..1655    -  promoter       T7 promoter: promoter for bacteriophage T7 RNA polymerase
   1948..2536    +  rep_origin     ori: high-copy-number ColE1/pMB1/pBR322/pUC origin of replication
   2719..2811    +  CDS            lacI (fragment): lac repressor; lacI; The lac repressor binds to the lac operator to inhibit transcription in E. coli. This inhibition can be relieved by adding lactose or isopropyl-β-D-thiogalactopyranoside (IPTG).
   2866..2893    -  terminator     rrnB T2 terminator: transcription terminator T2 from the E. coli rrnB gene
   3025..3068    +  terminator     rrnB T1 terminator: Escherichia coli rrnB; transcription terminator T1 from the E. coli rrnB gene
>Addgene plasmid #50612 | pNS4 | depositor full sequence | sequence record 75690 | pNS4 sequence 3099 bps
CTGCATTAATGAATCGGCCAACGCGCGGGGAGAGGCGGTTTGCGTATTGGGCGCTCTTCCGCTTCCTCGC
TCACTGACTCGCTGCGCTCGGTCGTTCGGCTGCGGCGAGCGGTATCAGCTCACTCAAAGGCGGTAATACG
GTTATCCACAGAATCAGGGGATAACGCAGGAAAGAACATGAATTAATTCTCATGTTTGACAGCTTATCAT
CGATTAGCTTTAATGCGGTAGTTTATCACAGTTAAATTGCTAACGCAGTCAGGCACCGTGTATGAAATCT
AACAATGCGCTCATCGTCATCCTCGGCACCGTCACCCTGGATGCTGTAGGCATAGGCTTGGTTATGCCGG
TACTGCCGGGCCTCTTGCGGGATATCGTCCATTCCGACAGCATCGCCAGTCACTATGGCGTGCTGCTAGC
GCTATATGCGTTGATGCAATTTCTATGCGCACCCGTTCTCGGAGCACTGTCCGACCGCTTTGGCCGCCGC
CCAGTCCTGCTCGCTTCGCTACTTGGAGCCACTATCGACTACGCGATCATGGCGACCACACCCGTCCTGT
GGATTCTCTACGCCGGACGCATCGTGGCCGGCATCACCGGCGCCACAGGTGCGGTTGCTGGCGCCTATAT
CGCCGACATCACCGATGGGGAAGATCGGGCTCGCCACTTCGGGCTCATGAGCGCTTGTTTCGGCGTGGGT
ATGGTGGCAGGCCCCGTGGCCGGGGGACTGTTGGGCGCCATCTCCTTACATGCACCATTCCTTGCGGCGG
CGGTGCTCAACGGCCTCAACCTACTACTGGGCTGCTTCCTAATGCAGGAGTCGCATAAGGGAGAGCGCCG
ACCCATGCCCTTGAGAGCCTTCAACCCAGTCAGCTCCTTCCGGTGGGCGCGGGGCATGACTATCGTCGCC
GCACTTATGACTGTCTTCTTTATCATGCAACTCGTAGGACAGGTGCCGGCAGCGCTCTGGGTCATTTTCG
GCGAGGACCGCTTTCGCTGGAGCGCGACGATGATCGGCCTGTCGCTTGCGGTATTCGGAATCTTGCACGC
CCTCGCTCAAGCCTTCGTCACTGGTCCCGCCACCAAACGTTTCGGCGAGAAGCAGGCCATTATCGCCGGC
ATGGCGGCCGACGCGCTGGGCTACGTCTTGCTGGCGTTCGCGACGCGAGGCTGGATGGCCTTCCCCATTA
TGATTCTTCTCGCTTCCGGCGGCATCGGGATGCCCGCGTTGCAGGCCATGCTGTCCAGGCAGGTAGATGA
CGACCATCAGGGACAGCTTCAAGGATCGCTCGCGGCTCTTACCAGCCTAACTTCGATCATTGGACCGCTG
ATCGTCACGGCGATTTATGCCGCCTCGGCGAGCACATGGAACGGGTTGGCATGGATTGTAGGCGCCGCCC
TATACCTTGTCTGCCTCCCCGCGTTGCGTCGCGGTGCATGGAGCCGGGCCACCTCGACCTGAATGGAAGC
CGGCGGCACCTCGCTAACGGATTCACCACTCCAAGAATTGGAGCCAATCAATTCTTGCGGAGAACTGTGA
ATGCGCAAACCAACCCTTGATCGGGGAAGAACAGTATGTCGAGCTATTTTTTGACTTACTGGGGATCAAG
CCTGATTGGGAGAAAATAAAATATCCCCTATAGTGAGTCGTATTACATGGTCATAGCTGTTTCCTGGCAG
CTCTGGCCCGTGTCTCAAAATCTCTGATGTTACATTGCACAAGATAAAAATATATCATCATGCCTCCTCT
AGAGGTCTCGCCAGGACCATGGCCTGACCCCGGACCAAGTGGTGGCTATCGCCAGCAACAGCGGCGGCAA
GCAAGCGCTCGAAACGGTGCAGCGGCTGTTGGAGACCCTCGAGCCACCCATGACCAAAATCCCTTAACGT
GAGTTACGCGTCGTTCCACTGAGCGTCAGACCCCGTAGAAAAGATCAAAGGATCTTCTTGAGATCCTTTT
TTTCTGCGCGTAATCTGCTGCTTGCAAACAAAAAAACCACCGCTACCAGCGGTGGTTTGTTTGCCGGATC
AAGAGCTACCAACTCTTTTTCCGAAGGTAACTGGCTTCAGCAGAGCGCAGATACCAAATACTGTTCTTCT
AGTGTAGCCGTAGTTAGGCCACCACTTCAAGAACTCTGTAGCACCGCCTACATACCTCGCTCTGCTAATC
CTGTTACCAGTGGCTGCTGCCAGTGGCGATAAGTCGTGTCTTACCGGGTTGGACTCAAGACGATAGTTAC
CGGATAAGGCGCAGCGGTCGGGCTGAACGGGGGGTTCGTGCACACAGCCCAGCTTGGAGCGAACGACCTA
CACCGAACTGAGATACCTACAGCGTGAGCTATGAGAAAGCGCCACGCTTCCCGAAGGGAGAAAGGCGGAC
AGGTATCCGGTAAGCGGCAGGGTCGGAACAGGAGAGCGCACGAGGGAGCTTCCAGGGGGAAACGCCTGGT
ATCTTTATAGTCCTGTCGGGTTTCGCCACCTCTGACTTGAGCGTCGATTTTTGTGATGCTCGTCAGGGGG
GCGGAGCCTATGGAAAAACGCCAGCAACGCGGCCTTTTTACGGTTCCTGGCCTTTTGCTGGCCTTTTGCT
CACATGTTCTTTCCTGCGTTATCCCCTGATTCTGTGGATAACCGTATTACCGCCTTTGAGTGAGCTGATA
CCGCTCGCCGCAGCCGAACGACCGAGCGCAGCGAGTCAGTGAGCGAGGAAGCGGAAGAGCGCCCAATACG
CAAACCGCCTCTCCCCGCGCGTTGGCCGATTCATTAATGCAGCTGGCACGACAGGTTTCCCGACTGGAAA
GCGGGCAGTGAGCGCAACGCAATTAATACGCGTACCGCTAGCCAGGAAGAGTTTGTAGAAACGCAAAAAG
GCCATCCGTCAGGATGGCCTTCTGCTTAGTTTGATGCCTGGCAGTTTATGGCGGGCGTCCTGCCCGCCAC
CCTCCGGGCCGTTGCTTCACAACGTTCAAATCCGCTCCCGGCGGATTTGTCCTACTCAGGAGAGCGTTCA
CCGACAAACAACAGATAAAACGAAAGGCCCAGTCTTCCGACTGAGCCTTTCGTTTTATTTGATGCCTGGC
AGTTCCCTACTCTCGCGTT
