>Addgene plasmid #50612 | pNS4 | addgene partial sequence | sequence record 78868 | pTC14_F2 5'-caagcctgattgggagaaaa-3'
GTCGTATTACATGGTCATAGCTGTTTCCTGGCAGCTCTGGCCCGTGTCTCAAAATCTCTGATGTTACATT
GCACAAGATAAAAATATATCATCATGCCTCCTCTAGAGGTCTCGCCAGGACCATGGCCTGACCCCGGACC
AAGTGGTGGCTATCGCCAGCAACAGCGGCGGCAAGCAAGCGCTCGAAACGGTGCAGCGGCTGTTGGAGAC
CCTCGAGCCACCCATGACCAAAATCCCTTAACGTGAGTTACGCGTCGTTCCACTGAGCGTCAGACCCCGT
AGAAAAGATCAAAGGATCTTCTTGAGATCCTTTTTTTCTGCGCGTAATCTGCTGCTTGCAAACAAAAAAA
CCACCGCTACCAGCGGTGGTTTGTTTGCCGGATCAAGAGCTACCAACTCTTTTTCCGAAGGTAACTGGCT
TCAGCAGAGCGCAGATACCAAATACTGTTCTTCTAGTGTAGCCGTAGTTAGGCCACCACTTCAAGAACTC
TGTAGCACCGCCTACATACCTCGCTCTGCTAATCCTGTTACCAGTGGCTGCTGCCAGTGGCGATAAGTCG
TGTCTTACCGGGTTGGACTCAAGACGATAGTTACCGGATAAGGCGCAGCGGTCGGGCTGAACGGGGGGTT
CGTGCACACAGCCCAGCTTGGAGCGAACGACCTACACCGAACTGAGATACCTACAGCGTGAGCTATGAGA
AAGCGCCACGCTTCCCGAAGGGAGAAAGGCGGACAGGTATCCGGTAAGCGGCAGGGTCGGAACAGGAGAG
CGCACGAGGGAGCTTCCAGGGGGAAACGCCTGGTATCTTTATAGTCCTGTCGGGTTTCGCCACCTCTGAC
TTGAGCGTCGATTTTTGTGATGCTCGTCAGGGGGGCGGAGCCTATGGAAAAACGCCAGCAACAGCGGCCT
TTTTACGGTTCCTGGCCTTTTGCTGGCCTTTTGCTCACATGTTCTTTCCTGCGTTATCCCCTGATTCTGT
GGATAACGCAGGAAAGAACATGAATTAATTCTCATGTTTGACAGCTTATCATCGATTAGCTTT
