>Addgene plasmid #50612 | pNS4 | addgene partial sequence | sequence record 79453 | pBR322ori-F 5'-GGGAAACGCCTGGTATCTTT-3'
GGTTTCGCCACCTCTGACTTGAGCGTCGATTTTTGTGATGCTCGTCAGGGGGGCGGAGCCTATGGAAAAA
CGCCAGCAACAGCGGCCTTTTTACGGTTCCTGGCCTTTTGCTGGCCTTTTGCTCACATGTTCTTTCCTGC
GTTATCCCCTGATTCTGTGGATAACGCAGGAAAGAACATGAATTAATTCTCATGTTTGACAGCTTATCAT
CGATTAGCTTTAATGCGGTAGTTTATCACAGTTAAATTGCTAACGCAGTCAGGCACCGTGTATGAAATCT
AACAATGCGCTCATCGTCATCCTCGGCACCGTCACCCTGGATGCTGTAGGCATAGGCTTGGTTATGCCGG
TACTGCCGGGCCTCTTGCGGGATATCGTCCATTCCGACAGCATCGCCAGTCACTATGGCGTGCTGCTAGC
GCTATATGCGTTGATGCAATTTCTATGCGCACCCGTTCTCGGAGCACTGTCCGACCGCTTTGGCCGCCGC
CCAGTCCTGCTCGCTTCGCTACTTGGAGCCACTATCGACTACGCGATCATGGCGACCACACCCGTCCTGT
GGATTCTCTACGCCGGACGCATCGTGGCCGGCATCACCGGCGCCACAGGTGCGGTTGCTGGCGCCTATAT
CGCCGACATCACCGATGGGGAAGATCGGGCTCGCCACTTCGGGCTCATGAGCGCTTGTTTCGGCGTGGGT
ATGGTGGCAGGCCCCGTGGCCGGGGGACTGTTGGGCGCCATCTCCTTACATGCACCATTCCTTGCGGCGG
CGGTGCTCAACGGCCTCAACCTACTACTGGGCTGCTTCCTAATGCAGGAGTCGCATAAGGGAGAGCGCCG
ACCCATGCCCTTGAGAGCCTTCAACCCAGTCAGCTCCTTCCGGTGGGCGCGGGGCATGACTATCGTCGCC
GCACTTATGACTGTCTTCTTTATCATGCAACTCGTAGGACAGGTGCCGGCAGCGCTCTGGGTCATTTTCG
GCGAGGAC
